Addgene plasmid #121192: pMK391 (mAID-BSD)
Purpose: C-terminal tagging
Depositing lab: Masato Kanemaki. Publication: Generation of conditional auxin-inducible degron (AID) cells and tight control of degron-fused proteins using the degradation inhibitor auxinole. Yesbolatova A, Natsume T, Hayashi KI, Kanemaki MT. Methods. 2019 Apr 23. pii: S1046-2023(18)30331-1. doi: 10.1016/j.ymeth.2019.04.010. PubMed 31026591.
Backbone
  Vector backbone: pBluescript
  Vector type: CRISPR
Growth in bacteria
  Bacterial resistance: Ampicillin, 100 μg/mL
  Growth temperature: 37°C
  Growth strain: DH5alpha
  Copy number: High Copy
Gene/Insert
  Gene/Insert name: mAID-BSD
  Species: Synthetic
  Cloning method: Restriction Enzyme; 5′ cloning site Unknown (unknown if destroyed); 3′ cloning site Unknown (unknown if destroyed)
Terms and licenses: Academic/Nonprofit Terms; Industry Terms: Not Available to Industry
How to cite: pMK391 (mAID-BSD) was a gift from Masato Kanemaki (Addgene plasmid # 121192 ; http://n2t.net/addgene:121192 ; RRID:Addgene_121192)
