[The description below was written by a language model from this plasmid's Addgene catalogue record and pLannotate feature annotations shown in this document.]
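Description:
pMK391 (mAID-BSD) is a 4,951-bp pBluescript-based plasmid catalogued as a CRISPR-type vector for C-terminal tagging. It carries no nuclease or guide RNA elements in the annotated features. It appears instead to serve as the source of a tag-and-marker cassette for building donor templates for genome-editing knock-ins, although the record does not describe homology arms or how they are added. In E. coli it replicates at high copy from a ColE1/pUC-type origin and is selected with ampicillin through the β-lactamase gene. The backbone also retains an f1 phage origin, lacZα and lac promoter/operator remnants, and T7 and T3 promoters flanking the insert.

The synthetic payload begins with a promoterless mini-AID coding sequence, the minimal degron from Arabidopsis IAA17. When fused in frame to the end of an endogenous gene, this degron makes the protein degradable on auxin addition in cells expressing the TIR1 F-box protein. It is followed by an SV40 polyadenylation signal, and the short "large T antigen fragment" annotation probably reflects that SV40-derived region rather than an intended coding element. Downstream sits an independent selection unit in which the mouse PGK promoter drives blasticidin S deaminase and is terminated by the PGK poly(A) signal, allowing blasticidin selection of integrants in mammalian cells. Two loxP sites in the same orientation bracket this marker unit, so Cre recombinase could excise it after clones are isolated, leaving the degron fusion in place.

The depositor sequence and the repository's sequencing result are the same length and show identical features in the same order, differing only in the numbering start point. The associated publication concerns generating conditional auxin-inducible degron cell lines.
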