Features (pLannotate 1.2.2; 19 found; start..end, strand, type, name):
      4..432     +  rep_origin     f1 ori (sequence partly withheld): f1 bacteriophage origin of replication; arrow indicates direction of (+) strand synthesis
    463..618     -  CDS            lacZα (fragment): LacZα fragment of β-galactosidase; lacZ fragment
    626..644     +  promoter       T7 promoter: promoter for bacteriophage T7 RNA polymerase
    681..884     +  CDS            mini-AID: minimal degron from the auxin-responsive IAA17 protein of Arabidopsis thaliana (Kubota et al., 2013) acts as an auxin-inducible degron (AID) in the presence of TIR1
    898..982     +  CDS            large T antigen (fragment): large T antigen from SV40 (simian virus 40)
   1005..1126    +  polyA_signal   SV40 poly(A) signal: SV40 polyadenylation signal
   1157..1190    -  protein_bind   loxP: Cre-mediated recombination occurs in the 8-bp core sequence (GCATACAT). Cre recombinase
   1251..1750    +  promoter       PGK promoter: mouse phosphoglycerate kinase 1 promoter
   1780..2178    +  CDS            BSD: blasticidin S deaminase; Aspergillus terreus BSD; confers resistance to blasticidin
   2202..2654    +  polyA_signal   PGK poly(A) signal: mouse phosphoglycerate kinase 1 polyadenylation signal
   2681..2714    -  protein_bind   loxP: Cre-mediated recombination occurs in the 8-bp core sequence (GCATACAT). Cre recombinase
   2763..2781    -  promoter       T3 promoter: promoter for bacteriophage T3 RNA polymerase
   2826..2842    -  protein_bind   lac operator: The lac repressor binds to the lac operator to inhibit transcription in E. coli. This inhibition can be relieved by adding lactose or isopropyl-β-D-thiogalactopyranoside (IPTG). lac repressor encoded by lacI
   2850..2880    -  promoter       lac promoter: promoter for the E. coli lac operon
   2895..2916    -  protein_bind   CAP binding site: CAP binding activates transcription in the presence of cAMP. E. coli catabolite activator protein
   2929..3021    -  CDS            lacI (fragment): lac repressor; lacI; The lac repressor binds to the lac operator to inhibit transcription in E. coli. This inhibition can be relieved by adding lactose or isopropyl-β-D-thiogalactopyranoside (IPTG).
   3204..3792    -  rep_origin     ori: high-copy-number ColE1/pMB1/pBR322/pUC origin of replication
   3963..4823    -  CDS            AmpR: β-lactamase; bla; confers resistance to ampicillin, carbenicillin, and related antibiotics
   4824..4928    -  promoter       AmpR promoter: bla
>Addgene plasmid #121192 | pMK391 (mAID-BSD) | depositor full sequence | sequence record 230641 | pMK391 (mAID-BSD) sequence 4951 bps
CTG
[124 nt withheld, positions 4-127]
C
[91 nt withheld, positions 129-219]
A
[49 nt withheld, positions 221-269]
CCTTTGACGTTGGAGTCCACGTTCTTT
[37 nt withheld, positions 297-333]
ACCCTATCTCGGTCTATTCTTTTGATTTATAAGGGATTTTGCCGATTTCGGCCTATTGGTTAAAAAATGA
GCTGATTTAACAAAAATTTAACGCGAATTTTAACAAAATATTAACGCTTACAATTTCCATTCGCCATTCA
GGCTGCGCAACTGTTGGGAAGGGCGATCGGTGCGGGCCTCTTCGCTATTACGCCAGCTGGCGAAAGGGGG
ATGTGCTGCAAGGCGATTAAGTTGGGTAACGCCAGGGTTTTCCCAGTCACGACGTTGTAAAACGACGGCC
AGTGAGCGCGCGTAATACGACTCACTATAGGGCGAATTGGAGCTCCCCGGGATCCGGTGCAGGCGCCAAG
GAGAAGAGTGCTTGTCCTAAAGATCCAGCCAAACCTCCGGCCAAGGCACAAGTTGTGGGATGGCCACCGG
TGAGATCATACCGGAAGAACGTGATGGTTTCCTGCCAAAAATCAAGCGGTGGCCCGGAGGCGGCGGCGTT
CGTGAAGGTATCAATGGACGGAGCACCGTACTTGAGGAAAATCGATTTGAGGATGTATAAATAATCTAGA
TAACTGATCATAATCAGCCATACCACATTTGTAGAGGTTTTACTTGCTTTAAAAAACCTCCCACACCTCC
CCCTGAACCTGAAACATAAAATGAATGCAATTGTTGTTGTTAACTTGTTTATTGCAGCTTATAATGGTTA
CAAATAAAGCAATAGCATCACAAATTTCACAAATAAAGCATTTTTTTCACTGCATTCTAGTTGTGGTTTG
TCCAAACTCATCAATGTATCTTAACGCGTCGATCATATTCAATAACCCTTAATATAACTTCGTATAATGT
ATGCTATACGAAGTTATTAGGTCTGAAGAGGAGTTTACGTCCAGCCAAGCTTAGGATCTCGACCTCGAAA
TTCTACCGGGTAGGGGAGGCGCTTTTCCCAAGGCAGTCTGGAGCATGCGCTTTAGCAGCCCCGCTGGGCA
CTTGGCGCTACACAAGTGGCCTCTGGCCTCGCACACATTCCACATCCACCGGTAGGCGCCAACCGACTCC
GTTCTTTGGTGGCCCCTTCGCGCCACCTTCTACTCCTCCCCTAGTCAGGAAGTTCCCCCCCGCCCCGCAG
CTCGCGTCGTGCAGGACGTGACAAATGGAAGTAGCACGTCTCACTAGTCTCGTGCAGATGGACAGCACCG
CTGAGCAATGGAAGCGGGTAGGCCTTTGGGGCAGCGGCCAATAGCAGCTTTGCTCCTTCGCTTTCTGGGC
TCAGAGGCTGGGAAGGGGTGGGTCCGGGGGCGGGCTCAGGGGCGGGCTCAGGGGCGGGGCGGGCGCCCGA
AGGTCCTCCGGAGGCCCGGCATTCTGCACGCTTCAAAAGCGCACGTCTGCCGCGCTGTTCTCCTCTTCCT
CATCTCCGGGCCTTTCGACCTGCATCCATCTAGATCTCGAGCCACCATGGCCAAGCCTTTGTCTCAAGAA
GAATCCACCCTCATTGAAAGAGCAACGGCTACAATCAACAGCATCCCCATCTCTGAAGACTACAGCGTCG
CCAGCGCAGCTCTCTCTAGCGACGGCCGCATCTTCACTGGTGTCAATGTATATCATTTTACTGGGGGACC
TTGTGCAGAACTCGTGGTGCTGGGCACTGCTGCTGCTGCGGCAGCTGGCAACCTGACTTGTATCGTCGCG
ATCGGAAATGAGAACAGGGGCATCTTGAGCCCCTGCGGACGGTGCCGACAGGTGCTTCTCGATCTGCATC
CTGGGATCAAAGCCATAGTGAAGGACAGTGATGGACAGCCGACGGCAGTTGGGATTCGTGAATTGCTGCC
CTCTGGTTATGTGTGGGAGGGCTAATCGATGATATCAGATCCCCGGGATGCAGAAATTGATGATCTATTA
AACAATAAAGATGTCCACTAAAATGGAAGTTTTTCCTGTCATACTTTGTTAAGAAGGGTGAGAACAGAGT
ACCTACATTTTGAATGGAAGGATTGGAGCTACGGGGGTGGGGGTGGGGTGGGATTAGATAAATGCCTGCT
CTTTACTGAAGGCTCTTTACTATTGCTTTATGATAATGTTTCATAGTTGGATATCATAATTTAAACAAGC
AAAACCAAATTAAGGGCCAGCTCATTCCTCCCACTCATGATCTATAGATCTATAGATCTCTCGTGGGATC
ATTGTTTTTCTCTTGATTCCCACTTTGTGGTTCTAAGTACTGTGGTTTCCAAATGTGTCAGTTTCATAGC
CTGAAGAACGAGATCAGCAGCCTCTGTTCCACATACACTTCATTCTCAGTATTGTTTTGCCAAGTTCTAA
TTCCATCAGAAGCTGGTCGAGATCCGGAACCCTTAATATAACTTCGTATAATGTATGCTATACGAAGTTA
TTAGGTCCCTCGAAGAGGTTCACTAGGATCCGGTACCCAGCTTTTGTTCCCTTTAGTGAGGGTTAATTGC
GCGCTTGGCGTAATCATGGTCATAGCTGTTTCCTGTGTGAAATTGTTATCCGCTCACAATTCCACACAAC
ATACGAGCCGGAAGCATAAAGTGTAAAGCCTGGGGTGCCTAATGAGTGAGCTAACTCACATTAATTGCGT
TGCGCTCACTGCCCGCTTTCCAGTCGGGAAACCTGTCGTGCCAGCTGCATTAATGAATCGGCCAACGCGC
GGGGAGAGGCGGTTTGCGTATTGGGCGCTCTTCCGCTTCCTCGCTCACTGACTCGCTGCGCTCGGTCGTT
CGGCTGCGGCGAGCGGTATCAGCTCACTCAAAGGCGGTAATACGGTTATCCACAGAATCAGGGGATAACG
CAGGAAAGAACATGTGAGCAAAAGGCCAGCAAAAGGCCAGGAACCGTAAAAAGGCCGCGTTGCTGGCGTT
TTTCCATAGGCTCCGCCCCCCTGACGAGCATCACAAAAATCGACGCTCAAGTCAGAGGTGGCGAAACCCG
ACAGGACTATAAAGATACCAGGCGTTTCCCCCTGGAAGCTCCCTCGTGCGCTCTCCTGTTCCGACCCTGC
CGCTTACCGGATACCTGTCCGCCTTTCTCCCTTCGGGAAGCGTGGCGCTTTCTCATAGCTCACGCTGTAG
GTATCTCAGTTCGGTGTAGGTCGTTCGCTCCAAGCTGGGCTGTGTGCACGAACCCCCCGTTCAGCCCGAC
CGCTGCGCCTTATCCGGTAACTATCGTCTTGAGTCCAACCCGGTAAGACACGACTTATCGCCACTGGCAG
CAGCCACTGGTAACAGGATTAGCAGAGCGAGGTATGTAGGCGGTGCTACAGAGTTCTTGAAGTGGTGGCC
TAACTACGGCTACACTAGAAGGACAGTATTTGGTATCTGCGCTCTGCTGAAGCCAGTTACCTTCGGAAAA
AGAGTTGGTAGCTCTTGATCCGGCAAACAAACCACCGCTGGTAGCGGTGGTTTTTTTGTTTGCAAGCAGC
AGATTACGCGCAGAAAAAAAGGATCTCAAGAAGATCCTTTGATCTTTTCTACGGGGTCTGACGCTCAGTG
GAACGAAAACTCACGTTAAGGGATTTTGGTCATGAGATTATCAAAAAGGATCTTCACCTAGATCCTTTTA
AATTAAAAATGAAGTTTTAAATCAATCTAAAGTATATATGAGTAAACTTGGTCTGACAGTTACCAATGCT
TAATCAGTGAGGCACCTATCTCAGCGATCTGTCTATTTCGTTCATCCATAGTTGCCTGACTCCCCGTCGT
GTAGATAACTACGATACGGGAGGGCTTACCATCTGGCCCCAGTGCTGCAATGATACCGCGAGACCCACGC
TCACCGGCTCCAGATTTATCAGCAATAAACCAGCCAGCCGGAAGGGCCGAGCGCAGAAGTGGTCCTGCAA
CTTTATCCGCCTCCATCCAGTCTATTAATTGTTGCCGGGAAGCTAGAGTAAGTAGTTCGCCAGTTAATAG
TTTGCGCAACGTTGTTGCCATTGCTACAGGCATCGTGGTGTCACGCTCGTCGTTTGGTATGGCTTCATTC
AGCTCCGGTTCCCAACGATCAAGGCGAGTTACATGATCCCCCATGTTGTGCAAAAAAGCGGTTAGCTCCT
TCGGTCCTCCGATCGTTGTCAGAAGTAAGTTGGCCGCAGTGTTATCACTCATGGTTATGGCAGCACTGCA
TAATTCTCTTACTGTCATGCCATCCGTAAGATGCTTTTCTGTGACTGGTGAGTACTCAACCAAGTCATTC
TGAGAATAGTGTATGCGGCGACCGAGTTGCTCTTGCCCGGCGTCAATACGGGATAATACCGCGCCACATA
GCAGAACTTTAAAAGTGCTCATCATTGGAAAACGTTCTTCGGGGCGAAAACTCTCAAGGATCTTACCGCT
GTTGAGATCCAGTTCGATGTAACCCACTCGTGCACCCAACTGATCTTCAGCATCTTTTACTTTCACCAGC
GTTTCTGGGTGAGCAAAAACAGGAAGGCAAAATGCCGCAAAAAAGGGAATAAGGGCGACACGGAAATGTT
GAATACTCATACTCTTCCTTTTTCAATATTATTGAAGCATTTATCAGGGTTATTGTCTCATGAGCGGATA
CATATTTGAATGTATTTAGAAAAATAAACAAATAGGGGTTCCGCGCACATTTCCCCGAAAAGTGCCAC
