Features (pLannotate 1.2.2; 19 found; start..end, strand, type, name):
    113..131     +  promoter       T7 promoter: promoter for bacteriophage T7 RNA polymerase
    168..371     +  CDS            mini-AID: minimal degron from the auxin-responsive IAA17 protein of Arabidopsis thaliana (Kubota et al., 2013) acts as an auxin-inducible degron (AID) in the presence of TIR1
    385..469     +  CDS            large T antigen (fragment): large T antigen from SV40 (simian virus 40)
    492..613     +  polyA_signal   SV40 poly(A) signal: SV40 polyadenylation signal
    644..677     -  protein_bind   loxP: Cre-mediated recombination occurs in the 8-bp core sequence (GCATACAT). Cre recombinase
    738..1237    +  promoter       PGK promoter: mouse phosphoglycerate kinase 1 promoter
   1267..1665    +  CDS            BSD: blasticidin S deaminase; Aspergillus terreus BSD; confers resistance to blasticidin
   1689..2141    +  polyA_signal   PGK poly(A) signal: mouse phosphoglycerate kinase 1 polyadenylation signal
   2168..2201    -  protein_bind   loxP: Cre-mediated recombination occurs in the 8-bp core sequence (GCATACAT). Cre recombinase
   2250..2268    -  promoter       T3 promoter: promoter for bacteriophage T3 RNA polymerase
   2313..2329    -  protein_bind   lac operator: The lac repressor binds to the lac operator to inhibit transcription in E. coli. This inhibition can be relieved by adding lactose or isopropyl-β-D-thiogalactopyranoside (IPTG). lac repressor encoded by lacI
   2337..2367    -  promoter       lac promoter: promoter for the E. coli lac operon
   2382..2403    -  protein_bind   CAP binding site: CAP binding activates transcription in the presence of cAMP. E. coli catabolite activator protein
   2416..2508    -  CDS            lacI (fragment): lac repressor; lacI; The lac repressor binds to the lac operator to inhibit transcription in E. coli. This inhibition can be relieved by adding lactose or isopropyl-β-D-thiogalactopyranoside (IPTG).
   2691..3279    -  rep_origin     ori: high-copy-number ColE1/pMB1/pBR322/pUC origin of replication
   3450..4310    -  CDS            AmpR: β-lactamase; bla; confers resistance to ampicillin, carbenicillin, and related antibiotics
   4311..4415    -  promoter       AmpR promoter: bla
   4442..4870    +  rep_origin     f1 ori (sequence partly withheld): f1 bacteriophage origin of replication; arrow indicates direction of (+) strand synthesis
   4901..105     -  CDS            lacZα (fragment) (across the origin): LacZα fragment of β-galactosidase; lacZ fragment
>Addgene plasmid #121192 | pMK391 (mAID-BSD) | addgene full sequence | sequence record 234563 | Addgene NGS Result
TTCGCTATTACGCCAGCTGGCGAAAGGGGGATGTGCTGCAAGGCGATTAAGTTGGGTAACGCCAGGGTTT
TCCCAGTCACGACGTTGTAAAACGACGGCCAGTGAGCGCGCGTAATACGACTCACTATAGGGCGAATTGG
AGCTCCCCGGGATCCGGTGCAGGCGCCAAGGAGAAGAGTGCTTGTCCTAAAGATCCAGCCAAACCTCCGG
CCAAGGCACAAGTTGTGGGATGGCCACCGGTGAGATCATACCGGAAGAACGTGATGGTTTCCTGCCAAAA
ATCAAGCGGTGGCCCGGAGGCGGCGGCGTTCGTGAAGGTATCAATGGACGGAGCACCGTACTTGAGGAAA
ATCGATTTGAGGATGTATAAATAATCTAGATAACTGATCATAATCAGCCATACCACATTTGTAGAGGTTT
TACTTGCTTTAAAAAACCTCCCACACCTCCCCCTGAACCTGAAACATAAAATGAATGCAATTGTTGTTGT
TAACTTGTTTATTGCAGCTTATAATGGTTACAAATAAAGCAATAGCATCACAAATTTCACAAATAAAGCA
TTTTTTTCACTGCATTCTAGTTGTGGTTTGTCCAAACTCATCAATGTATCTTAACGCGTCGATCATATTC
AATAACCCTTAATATAACTTCGTATAATGTATGCTATACGAAGTTATTAGGTCTGAAGAGGAGTTTACGT
CCAGCCAAGCTTAGGATCTCGACCTCGAAATTCTACCGGGTAGGGGAGGCGCTTTTCCCAAGGCAGTCTG
GAGCATGCGCTTTAGCAGCCCCGCTGGGCACTTGGCGCTACACAAGTGGCCTCTGGCCTCGCACACATTC
CACATCCACCGGTAGGCGCCAACCGACTCCGTTCTTTGGTGGCCCCTTCGCGCCACCTTCTACTCCTCCC
CTAGTCAGGAAGTTCCCCCCCGCCCCGCAGCTCGCGTCGTGCAGGACGTGACAAATGGAAGTAGCACGTC
TCACTAGTCTCGTGCAGATGGACAGCACCGCTGAGCAATGGAAGCGGGTAGGCCTTTGGGGCAGCGGCCA
ATAGCAGCTTTGCTCCTTCGCTTTCTGGGCTCAGAGGCTGGGAAGGGGTGGGTCCGGGGGCGGGCTCAGG
GGCGGGCTCAGGGGCGGGGCGGGCGCCCGAAGGTCCTCCGGAGGCCCGGCATTCTGCACGCTTCAAAAGC
GCACGTCTGCCGCGCTGTTCTCCTCTTCCTCATCTCCGGGCCTTTCGACCTGCATCCATCTAGATCTCGA
GCCACCATGGCCAAGCCTTTGTCTCAAGAAGAATCCACCCTCATTGAAAGAGCAACGGCTACAATCAACA
GCATCCCCATCTCTGAAGACTACAGCGTCGCCAGCGCAGCTCTCTCTAGCGACGGCCGCATCTTCACTGG
TGTCAATGTATATCATTTTACTGGGGGACCTTGTGCAGAACTCGTGGTGCTGGGCACTGCTGCTGCTGCG
GCAGCTGGCAACCTGACTTGTATCGTCGCGATCGGAAATGAGAACAGGGGCATCTTGAGCCCCTGCGGAC
GGTGCCGACAGGTGCTTCTCGATCTGCATCCTGGGATCAAAGCCATAGTGAAGGACAGTGATGGACAGCC
GACGGCAGTTGGGATTCGTGAATTGCTGCCCTCTGGTTATGTGTGGGAGGGCTAATCGATGATATCAGAT
CCCCGGGATGCAGAAATTGATGATCTATTAAACAATAAAGATGTCCACTAAAATGGAAGTTTTTCCTGTC
ATACTTTGTTAAGAAGGGTGAGAACAGAGTACCTACATTTTGAATGGAAGGATTGGAGCTACGGGGGTGG
GGGTGGGGTGGGATTAGATAAATGCCTGCTCTTTACTGAAGGCTCTTTACTATTGCTTTATGATAATGTT
TCATAGTTGGATATCATAATTTAAACAAGCAAAACCAAATTAAGGGCCAGCTCATTCCTCCCACTCATGA
TCTATAGATCTATAGATCTCTCGTGGGATCATTGTTTTTCTCTTGATTCCCACTTTGTGGTTCTAAGTAC
TGTGGTTTCCAAATGTGTCAGTTTCATAGCCTGAAGAACGAGATCAGCAGCCTCTGTTCCACATACACTT
CATTCTCAGTATTGTTTTGCCAAGTTCTAATTCCATCAGAAGCTGGTCGAGATCCGGAACCCTTAATATA
ACTTCGTATAATGTATGCTATACGAAGTTATTAGGTCCCTCGAAGAGGTTCACTAGGATCCGGTACCCAG
CTTTTGTTCCCTTTAGTGAGGGTTAATTGCGCGCTTGGCGTAATCATGGTCATAGCTGTTTCCTGTGTGA
AATTGTTATCCGCTCACAATTCCACACAACATACGAGCCGGAAGCATAAAGTGTAAAGCCTGGGGTGCCT
AATGAGTGAGCTAACTCACATTAATTGCGTTGCGCTCACTGCCCGCTTTCCAGTCGGGAAACCTGTCGTG
CCAGCTGCATTAATGAATCGGCCAACGCGCGGGGAGAGGCGGTTTGCGTATTGGGCGCTCTTCCGCTTCC
TCGCTCACTGACTCGCTGCGCTCGGTCGTTCGGCTGCGGCGAGCGGTATCAGCTCACTCAAAGGCGGTAA
TACGGTTATCCACAGAATCAGGGGATAACGCAGGAAAGAACATGTGAGCAAAAGGCCAGCAAAAGGCCAG
GAACCGTAAAAAGGCCGCGTTGCTGGCGTTTTTCCATAGGCTCCGCCCCCCTGACGAGCATCACAAAAAT
CGACGCTCAAGTCAGAGGTGGCGAAACCCGACAGGACTATAAAGATACCAGGCGTTTCCCCCTGGAAGCT
CCCTCGTGCGCTCTCCTGTTCCGACCCTGCCGCTTACCGGATACCTGTCCGCCTTTCTCCCTTCGGGAAG
CGTGGCGCTTTCTCATAGCTCACGCTGTAGGTATCTCAGTTCGGTGTAGGTCGTTCGCTCCAAGCTGGGC
TGTGTGCACGAACCCCCCGTTCAGCCCGACCGCTGCGCCTTATCCGGTAACTATCGTCTTGAGTCCAACC
CGGTAAGACACGACTTATCGCCACTGGCAGCAGCCACTGGTAACAGGATTAGCAGAGCGAGGTATGTAGG
CGGTGCTACAGAGTTCTTGAAGTGGTGGCCTAACTACGGCTACACTAGAAGAACAGTATTTGGTATCTGC
GCTCTGCTGAAGCCAGTTACCTTCGGAAAAAGAGTTGGTAGCTCTTGATCCGGCAAACAAACCACCGCTG
GTAGCGGTGGTTTTTTTGTTTGCAAGCAGCAGATTACGCGCAGAAAAAAAGGATCTCAAGAAGATCCTTT
GATCTTTTCTACGGGGTCTGACGCTCAGTGGAACGAAAACTCACGTTAAGGGATTTTGGTCATGAGATTA
TCAAAAAGGATCTTCACCTAGATCCTTTTAAATTAAAAATGAAGTTTTAAATCAATCTAAAGTATATATG
AGTAAACTTGGTCTGACAGTTACCAATGCTTAATCAGTGAGGCACCTATCTCAGCGATCTGTCTATTTCG
TTCATCCATAGTTGCCTGACTCCCCGTCGTGTAGATAACTACGATACGGGAGGGCTTACCATCTGGCCCC
AGTGCTGCAATGATACCGCGAGACCCACGCTCACCGGCTCCAGATTTATCAGCAATAAACCAGCCAGCCG
GAAGGGCCGAGCGCAGAAGTGGTCCTGCAACTTTATCCGCCTCCATCCAGTCTATTAATTGTTGCCGGGA
AGCTAGAGTAAGTAGTTCGCCAGTTAATAGTTTGCGCAACGTTGTTGCCATTGCTACAGGCATCGTGGTG
TCACGCTCGTCGTTTGGTATGGCTTCATTCAGCTCCGGTTCCCAACGATCAAGGCGAGTTACATGATCCC
CCATGTTGTGCAAAAAAGCGGTTAGCTCCTTCGGTCCTCCGATCGTTGTCAGAAGTAAGTTGGCCGCAGT
GTTATCACTCATGGTTATGGCAGCACTGCATAATTCTCTTACTGTCATGCCATCCGTAAGATGCTTTTCT
GTGACTGGTGAGTACTCAACCAAGTCATTCTGAGAATAGTGTATGCGGCGACCGAGTTGCTCTTGCCCGG
CGTCAATACGGGATAATACCGCGCCACATAGCAGAACTTTAAAAGTGCTCATCATTGGAAAACGTTCTTC
GGGGCGAAAACTCTCAAGGATCTTACCGCTGTTGAGATCCAGTTCGATGTAACCCACTCGTGCACCCAAC
TGATCTTCAGCATCTTTTACTTTCACCAGCGTTTCTGGGTGAGCAAAAACAGGAAGGCAAAATGCCGCAA
AAAAGGGAATAAGGGCGACACGGAAATGTTGAATACTCATACTCTTCCTTTTTCAATATTATTGAAGCAT
TTATCAGGGTTATTGTCTCATGAGCGGATACATATTTGAATGTATTTAGAAAAATAAACAAATAGGGGTT
CCGCGCACATTTCCCCGAAAAGTGCCACCTG
[124 nt withheld, positions 4442-4565]
C
[91 nt withheld, positions 4567-4657]
A
[49 nt withheld, positions 4659-4707]
CCTTTGACGTTGGAGTCCACGTTCTTT
[37 nt withheld, positions 4735-4771]
ACCCTATCTCGGTCTATTCTTTTGATTTATAAGGGATTTTGCCGATTTCGGCCTATTGGTTAAAAAATGA
GCTGATTTAACAAAAATTTAACGCGAATTTTAACAAAATATTAACGCTTACAATTTCCATTCGCCATTCA
GGCTGCGCAACTGTTGGGAAGGGCGATCGGTGCGGGCCTC
